>Addgene plasmid #224835 | pUBC(k)-AT1G73430-mKOk | addgene full sequence | sequence record 447327 | Addgene NGS Result
TACCCGACGAGTCAGTAATAAACGGCGTCAAAGTGGTTGCAGCCGGCACACACGAGTCGTGTTTATCAAC
TCAAAGCACAAATACTTTTCCTCAACCTAAAAATAAGGCAATTAGCCAAAAACAACTTTGCGTGTAAACA
ACGCTCAATACACGTGTCATTTTATTATTAGCTATTGCTTCACCGCCTTAGCTTTCTCGTGACCTAGTCG
TCCTCGTCTTTTCTTCTTCTTCTTCTATAAAACAATACCCAAAGAGCTCTTCTTCTTCACAATTCAGATT
TCAATTTCTCAAAATCTTAAAAACTTTCTCTCAATTCTCTCTACCGTGATCAAGGTAAATTTCTGTGTTC
CTTATTCTCTCAAAATCTTCGATTTTGTTTTCGTTCGATCCCAATTTCGTATATGTTCTTTGGTTTAGAT
TCTGTTAATCTTAGATCGAAGACGATTTTCTGGGTTTGATCGTTAGATATCATCTTAATTCTCGATTAGG
GTTTCATAGATATCATCCGATTTGTTCAAATAATTTGAGTTTTGTCGAATAATTACTCTTCGATTTGTGA
TTTCTATCTAGATCTGGTGTTAGTTTCTAGTTTGTGCGATCGAATTTGTAGATTAATCTGAGTTTTTCTG
ATTAACACTCGAGTGCGGGATCCTCTAGAGGGCCCATCACAAGTTTGTACAAAAAAGCAGGCTTCATGGC
GACTAAGGCGGCTTCGTCTTCCAGCCTCCCCAAATCTGGAGCCATTTCCAAAGGCTACAATTTCGCTTCG
ACTTGGGAACAGAGCGCTCCTTTGACAGAGCAGCAACAAGCAGCTATTGTTTCTTTATCCCACGCAGTCG
CTGAGCGGCCATTTCCTGCCAATCTTGTACATGAGCATGTTCACAGGCCTGAGAATGGCTTGTCTGCCTC
CGTGGAGGACACACATTTGGGAGATTCTGGAGCAATTGAAGCTGTTTTGGTTAATACAAATCAGTTCTAC
AAATGGTTTACTGATCTTGAATCAGCGATGAAGTCTGAGACAGAGGAAAAGTATCGGCACTATGTTAGTA
CTTTAACTGAGCGCATCCAGACGTGTGATAATATACTTCACCAGGTTGATGAAACACTTGACCTATTTAA
CGAACTGCAGCTACAACATCAAGGAGTAACAACAAAGACTAAAACTCTTCATGACGCATGTGACCGACTG
TTAATGGAGAAGCAGAAATTGATGGAATTTGCAGAAGCTCTAAGGAGTAAGCTCAACTATTTTGATGAAC
TGGAGAATGTATCCTCTAATTTTTATTCACCAAATATGAATGTATCAAACTCAAACTTTCTCCCACTACT
GAAACGGCTGGATGAGTGCATATCGTACATCGAAGATAATCCTCAATATGCGGAGTCGAGTGTTTATTTG
CTCAAATTTCGTCAACTCCAGTCACGGGCCTTGGGCATGATTCGAACTTACATCCTTGCAGTGCTTAAAA
CGGCTGCTTCTCAGGTTCAGGCAGCATTTCGTGGGACAGGTGGAAACAAAACATCTGTCTCGGAGGGTGT
CGAGGCATCTGTTATATATGTTCGCTTCAAGGCTGCTGCAAATGAGCTTAAACCTGTATTGGAGGAGATT
GAGAGTAGGTCAGCAAGAAAGGAATATGTCCAAATCCTTGCAGAATGCCACAGACTATACTGTGAACAAC
GGCTCTCGCTTGTCAAAGGCATAGTGCACCAACGAGTATCTGATTTCGCCAAGAAAGAGGCACTGCCATC
TTTAACTAGATCGGGTTGTGCATATCTGATGCAGGTTTGTCATATGGAGCATCAACTGTTTACTCATTTC
TTTCCAGCATCGTCAGAAGAAGTTTCGAGTCTGGCACCTTTAGTGGATCCTTTGTCTACGTACTTGTATG
ACATTTTACGCCCAAAATTAATTCACGAAGCAAATATTGATCTTCTATGTGAGCTCGTTCATATCCTTAA
AGTTGAAGTCCTGGGAGACCAGTCAGCTAGACAGAGTGAACCCCTGGCCGGACTGAGGCCTACATTACAA
AGAATTTTGGCCGATGTAAATGAGAGATTGACTTTCCGTGCCAGAACATATATTAGAGATGAGATTGCAA
ATTATACCCCCTCTGATGAAGATCTGGATTATCCTGCAAAGCTGGAAGGATCTCCTAATACAACATCTGA
AACTGATCTCAGGGATGATGAAAACGCTGATGTGTTTAAGACTTGGTATCCACCTCTTGAAAAGACTCTC
TCTTGTCTATCTAAATTATATCGTTGCTTGGAGCAGGCCGTCTTCACTGGATTAGCACAGGAAGCTGTAG
AAGTTTGCTCACTGTCAATTCAAAAAGCCAGCAAGCTTATCATTAAGCGATCAACTACAATGGATGGCCA
GCTTTTCCTTATCAAGCATCTCCTTATCTTGAGAGAACAGATTGCCCCTTTTGACATAGAATTTTCAGTA
ACCCATAAGGAGCTTGATTTCTCTCATTTACTGGAACACTTGAGGAGGATACTTAGAGGTCAAGCGTCAC
TTTTTGACTGGTCTAGGTCAACCTCTCTAGCAAGGACCCTGTCACCTCGAGTTTTGGAGAGTCAAATAGA
TGCCAAAAAGGAACTGGAAAAATGTCTTAAGACAACTTGTGAGGAGTTCATCATGTCAGTAACTAAGCTA
GTTGTGGATCCTATGCTTTCATTTGTGACGAAGGTCACAGCCATAAAAGTTGCTCTTTCCTCCGGAACTC
AGAATCACAAAGTTGATTCTGTCATGGCTAAGCCGCTGAAGGAACAAGCTTTCGCGACACCAGATAAGGT
GGTTGAACTTGTTCAAAAGGTATACGCTGCGATACAACAAGAGTTGCTTCCGATTTTAGCAAAAATGAAA
CTCTATTTGCAAAACCCATCAACAAGGACCATACTTTTCAAGCCGATCAAGACAAATATAGTGGAAGCTC
ATACGCAAGTGGAGTCTTTGCTCAAAGCTGAGTACTCAGCTGAAGAACAAGCCAATATTAATATGATCTC
CATTCAGGATTTGCAAACCCAACTCGACAATTTCCTTGACCCAGCTTTCTTGTACAAAGTGGTGATGGGA
CGTCCGCGGAGATCTACGCGTGTCGACTCGAGATATCCAACTAGTATGGTGAGCGTTATCAAGCCTGAGA
TGAAGATGAGGTACTACATGGACGGAAGCGTGAACGGACACGAGTTCACTATTGAAGGCGAAGGTACTGG
AAGGCCTTACGAGGGACATCAAGAGATGACTCTCAGAGTGACCATGGCTGAAGGTGGACCTATGCCTTTC
GCTTTCGATCTCGTGTCTCACGTGTTCTGCTACGGACACAGAGTGTTCACTAAGTACCCTGAAGAGATCC
CGGACTACTTCAAGCAAGCTTTCCCTGAGGGACTCTCTTGGGAGAGATCTTTGGAATTCGAGGACGGTGG
ATCCGCTTCTGTGTCTGCTCATATCTCTCTCAGGGGCAACACCTTCTACCACAAGAGCAAGTTTACCGGG
GTGAACTTCCCTGCTGATGGACCGATCATGCAGAACCAGTCTGTTGATTGGGAGCCGTCTACTGAGAAGA
TCACCGCTTCTGATGGTGTGCTCAAGGGTGATGTGACCATGTACCTTAAGCTCGAAGGTGGTGGAAACCA
CAAGTGCCAGTTCAAGACTACCTACAAGGCCGCCAAAGAAATCCTCGAGATGCCTGGTGATCACTACATC
GGACATAGGCTCGTGAGAAAGACCGAGGGAAACATCACTGAGCAGGTTGAGGATGCTGTGGCTCATTCTC
AATTGTTATAAGCGGCCATGCTAGAGTCCGCAAAAATCACCAGTCTCTCTCTACAAATCTATCTCTCTCT
ATTTTTCTCCAGAATAATGTGTGAGTAGTTCCCAGATAAGGGAATTAGGGTTCTTATAGGGTTTCGCTCA
TGTGTTGAGCATATAAGAAACCCTTAGTATGTATTTGTATTTGTAAAATACTTCTATCAATAAAATTTCT
AATTCCTAAAACCAAAATCCAGTGACCTGCAGGCATGCAAGCTAGCTTACTAGTGATGCATATTCTATAG
TGTCACCTAAATCTGCGGCCGCACTAGTGATATCCCGCGGCCATGGCGGCCGGGAGCATGCGACGTCGGG
CCCAATTCGCCCTATAGTGAGTCGTATTACAATTCACTGGCCGTCGTTTTACAACGTCGTGACTGGGAAA
ACCCTGGCGTTACCCAACTTAATCGCCTTGCAGCACATCCCCCTTTCGCCAGCTGGCGTAATAGCGAAGA
GGCCCGCACCGATCGCCCTTCCCAACAGTTGCGCAGCCTGAATGGCGAATGGAAATTGTAAGCGTTAATG
GGTTTCTGGAGTTTAATGAGCTAAGCACATACGTCAGAAACCATTATTGCGCGTTCAAAAGTCGCCTAAG
GTCACTATCAGCTAGCAAATATTTCTTGTCAAAAATGCTCCACTGACGTTCCATAAATTCCCCTCGGTAT
CCAATTAGAGTCTCATATTCACTCTCAATCCAAATAATCTGCAATGGCAATTACCTTATCCGCAACTTCT
TTACCTATTTCCGCCCGGATCCGGGCAGGTTCTCCGGCCGCTTGGGTGGAGAGGCTATTCGGCTATGACT
GGGCACAACAGACAATCGGCTGCTCTGATGCCGCCGTGTTCCGGCTGTCAGCGCAGGGGCGCCCGGTTCT
TTTTGTCAAGACCGACCTGTCCGGTGCCCTGAATGAACTGCAGGACGAGGCAGCGCGGCTATCGTGGCTG
GCCACGACGGGCGTTCCTTGCGCAGCTGTGCTCGACGTTGTCACTGAAGCGGGAAGGGACTGGCTGCTAT
TGGGCGAAGTGCCGGGGCAGGATCTCCTGTCATCTCACCTTGCTCCTGCCGAGAAAGTATCCATCATGGC
TGATGCAATGCGGCGGCTGCATACGCTTGATCCGGCTACCTGCCCATTCGACCACCAAGCGAAACATCGC
ATCGAGCGAGCACGTACTCGGATGGAAGCCGGTCTTGTCGATCAGGATGATCTGGACGAAGAGCATCAGG
GGCTCGCGCCAGCCGAACTGTTCGCCAGGCTCAAGGCGCGCATGCCCGACGGCGAGGATCTCGTCGTGAC
CCATGGCGATGCCTGCTTGCCGAATATCATGGTGGAAAATGGCCGCTTTTCTGGATTCATCGACTGTGGC
CGGCTGGGTGTGGCGGACCGCTATCAGGACATAGCGTTGGCTACCCGTGATATTGCTGAAGAGCTTGGCG
GCGAATGGGCTGACCGCTTCCTCGTGCTTTACGGTATCGCCGCTCCCGATTCGCAGCGCATCGCCTTCTA
TCGCCTTCTTGACGAGTTCTTCTGAGCGGGACTCTGGGGTTCGAAATGACCGACCAAGCGACGCCCAACC
TGCCATCACGAGATTTCGATTCCACCGCCGCCTTCTATGAAAGGTTGGGCTTCGGAATCGTTTTCCGGGA
CGCCGGCTGGATGATCCTCCAGCGCGGGGATCTCATGCTGGAGTTCTTCGCCCACCCCGATCCAACACTT
ACGTTTGCAACGTCCAAGAGCAAATAGACCACGAACGCCGGAAGGTTGCCGCAGCGTGTGGATTGCGTCT
CAATTCTCTCTTGCAGGAATGCAATGATGAATATGATACTGACTATGAAACTTTGAGGGAATACTGCCTA
GCACCGTCACCTCATAACGTGCATCATGCATGCCCTGACAACATGGAACATCGCTATTTTTCTGAAGAAT
TATGCTCGTTGGAGGATGTCGCGGCAATTGCAGCTATTGCCAAAATCGAAATACCCCTCACGCATGCATT
CATCAATATTATTCATGCGGGGAAAGGCAAGATTAATCCAACTGGCAAATCATCCAGCGTGATTGGTAAC
TTCAGTTCCAGCGACTTGATTCGTTTTGGTGCTACCCACGTTTTCAATAAGGACGAGATGGTGGAGTAAA
GAAGGAGTGCGTCGAAGCAGATCGTTCAAACATTTGGCAATAAAGTTTCTTAAGATTGAATCCTGTTGCC
GGTCTTGCGATGATTATCATATAATTTCTGTTGAATTACGTTAAGCATGTAATAATTAACATGTAATGCA
TGACGTTATTTATGAGATGGGTTTTTATGATTAGAGTCCCGCAATTATACATTTAATACGCGATAGAAAA
CAAAATATAGCGCGCAAACTAGGATAAATTATCGCGCGCGGTGTCATCTATGTTACTAGATCGACCGGCA
TGCAAGCTGATAATTCAATTCGGCGTTAATTCAGTACATTAAAAACGTCCGCAATGTGTTATTAAGTTGT
CTAAGCGTCAATTTGTTTACACCACAATATATCCTGCCACCAGCCAGCCAACAGCTCCCCGACCGGCAGC
TCGGCACAAAATCACCACTCGATACAGGCAGCCCATCAGTCCGGGACGGCGTCAGCGGGAGAGCCGTTGT
AAGGCGGCAGACTTTGCTCATGTTACCGATGCTATTCGGAAGAACGGCAACTAAGCTGCCGGGTTTGAAA
CACGGATGATCTCGCGGAGGGTAGCATGTTGATTGTAACGATGACAGAGCGTTGCTGCCTGTGATCAATT
CGGGCACGAACCCAGTGGACATAAGCCTGTTCGGTTCGTAAGCTGTAATGCAAGTAGCGTATGCGCTCAC
GCAACTGGTCCAGAACCTTGACCGAACGCAGCGGTGGTAACGGCGCAGTGGCGGTTTTCATGGCTTGTTA
TGACTGTTTTTTTGGGGTACAGTCTATGCCTCGGGCATCCAAGCAGCAAGCGCGTTACGCCGTGGGTCGA
TGTTTGATGTTATGGAGCAGCAACGATGTTACGCAGCAGGGCAGTCGCCCTAAAACAAAGTTAAACATCA
TGGGGGAAGCGGTGATCGCCGAAGTATCGACTCAACTATCAGAGGTAGTTGGCGTCATCGAGCGCCATCT
CGAACCGACGTTGCTGGCCGTACATTTGTACGGCTCCGCAGTGGATGGCGGCCTGAAGCCACACAGTGAT
ATTGATTTGCTGGTTACGGTGACCGTAAGGCTTGATGAAACAACGCGGCGAGCTTTGATCAACGACCTTT
TGGAAACTTCGGCTTCCCCTGGAGAGAGCGAGATTCTCCGCGCTGTAGAAGTCACCATTGTTGTGCACGA
CGACATCATTCCGTGGCGTTATCCAGCTAAGCGCGAACTGCAATTTGGAGAATGGCAGCGCAATGACATT
CTTGCAGGTATCTTCGAGCCAGCCACGATCGACATTGATCTGGCTATCTTGCTGACAAAAGCAAGAGAAC
ATAGCGTTGCCTTGGTAGGTCCAGCGGCGGAGGAACTCTTTGATCCGGTTCCTGAACAGGATCTATTTGA
GGCGCTAAATGAAACCTTAACGCTATGGAACTCGCCGCCCGACTGGGCTGGCGATGAGCGAAATGTAGTG
CTTACGTTGTCCCGCATTTGGTACAGCGCAGTAACCGGCAAAATCGCGCCGAAGGATGTCGCTGCCGACT
GGGCAATGGAGCGCCTGCCGGCCCAGTATCAGCCCGTCATACTTGAAGCTAGACAGGCTTATCTTGGACA
AGAAGAAGATCGCTTGGCCTCGCGCGCAGATCAGTTGGAAGAATTTGTCCACTACGTGAAAGGCGAGATC
ACCAAGGTAGTCGGCAAATAATGTCTAGCTAGAAATTCGTTCAAGCCGACGCCGCTTCGCGGCGCGGCTT
AACTCAAGCGTTAGATGCACTAAGCACATAATTGCTCACAGCCAAACTATCAGGTCAAGTCTGCTTTTAT
TATTTTTAAGCGTGCATAATAAGCCCTACACAAATTGGGAGATATATCATGCATGACCAAAATCCCTTAA
CGTGAGTTTTCGTTCCACTGAGCGTCAGACCCCGTAGAAAAGATCAAAGGATCTTCTTGAGATCCTTTTT
TTCTGCGCGTAATCTGCTGCTTGCAAACAAAAAAACCACCGCTACCAGCGGTGGTTTGTTTGCCGGATCA
AGAGCTACCAACTCTTTTTCCGAAGGTAACTGGCTTCAGCAGAGCGCAGATACCAAATACTGTCCTTCTA
GTGTAGCCGTAGTTAGGCCACCACTTCAAGAACTCTGTAGCACCGCCTACATACCTCGCTCTGCTAATCC
TGTTACCAGTGGCTGCTGCCAGTGGCGATAAGTCGTGTCTTACCGGGTTGGACTCAAGACGATAGTTACC
GGATAAGGCGCAGCGGTCGGGCTGAACGGGGGGTTCGTGCACACAGCCCAGCTTGGAGCGAACGACCTAC
ACCGAACTGAGATACCTACAGCGTGAGCTATGAGAAAGCGCCACGCTTCCCGAAGGGAGAAAGGCGGACA
GGTATCCGGTAAGCGGCAGGGTCGGAACAGGAGAGCGCACGAGGGAGCTTCCAGGGGGAAACGCCTGGTA
TCTTTATAGTCCTGTCGGGTTTCGCCACCTCTGACTTGAGCGTCGATTTTTGTGATGCTCGTCAGGGGGG
CGGAGCCTATGGAAAAACGCCAGCAACGCGGCCTTTTTACGGTTCCTGGCCTTTTGCTGGCCTTTTGCTC
ACATGTTCTTTCCTGCGTTATCCCCTGATTCTGTGGATAACCGTATTACCGCCTTTGAGTGAGCTGATAC
CGCTCGCCGCAGCCGAACGACCGAGCGCAGCGAGTCAGTGAGCGAGGAAGCGGAAGAGCGCCTGATGCGG
TATTTTCTCCTTACGCATCTGTGCGGTATTTCACACCGCATATGGTGCACTCTCAGTACAATCTGCTCTG
ATGCCGCATAGTTAAGCCAGTATACACTCCGCTATCGCTACGTGACTGGGTCATGGCTGCGCCCCGACAC
CCGCCAACACCCGCTGACGCGCCCTGACGGGCTTGTCTGCTCCCGGCATCCGCTTACAGACAAGCTGTGA
CCGTCTCCGGGAGCTGCATGTGTCAGAGGTTTTCACCGTCATCACCGAAACGCGCGAGGCAGGGTGCCTT
GATGTGGGCGCCGGCGGTCGAGTGGCGACGGCGCGGCTTGTCCGCGCCCTGGTAGATTGCCTGGCCGTAG
GCCAGCCATTTTTGAGCGGCCAGCGGCCGCGATAGGCCGACGCGAAGCGGCGGGGCGTAGGGAGCGCAGC
GACCGAAGGGTAGGCGCTTTTTGCAGCTCTTCGGCTGTGCGCTGGCCAGACAGTTATGCACAGGCCAGGC
GGGTTTTAAGAGTTTTAATAAGTTTTAAAGAGTTTTAGGCGGAAAAATCGCCTTTTTTCTCTTTTATATC
AGTCACTTACATGTGTGACCGGTTCCCAATGTACGGCTTTGGGTTCCCAATGTACGGGTTCCGGTTCCCA
ATGTACGGCTTTGGGTTCCCAATGTACGTGCTATCCACAGGAAAGAGACCTTTTCGACCTTTTTCCCCTG
CTAGGGCAATTTGCCCTAGCATCTGCTCCGTACATTAGGAACCGGCGGATGCTTCGCCCTCGATCAGGTT
GCGGTAGCGCATGACTAGGATCGGGCCAGCCTGCCCCGCCTCCTCCTTCAAATCGTACTCCGGCAGGTCA
TTTGACCCGATCAGCTTGCGCACGGTGAAACAGAACTTCTTGAACTCTCCGGCGCTGCCACTGCGTTCGT
AGATCGTCTTGAACAACCATCTGGCTTCTGCCTTGCCTGCGGCGCGGCGTGCCAGGCGGTAGAGAAAACG
GCCGATGCCGGGATCGATCAAAAAGTAATCGGGGTGAACCGTCAGCACGTCCGGGTTCTTGCCTTCTGTG
ATCTCGCGGTACATCCAATCAGCTAGCTCGATCTCGATGTACTCCGGCCGCCCGGTTTCGCTCTTTACGA
TCTTGTAGCGGCTAATCAAGGCTTCACCCTCGGATACCGTCACCAGGCGGCCGTTCTTGGCCTTCTTCGT
ACGCTGCATGGCAACGTGCGTGGTGTTTAACCGAATGCAGGTTTCTACCAGGTCGTCTTTCTGCTTTCCG
CCATCGGCTCGCCGGCAGAACTTGAGTACGTCCGCAACGTGTGGACGGAACACGCGGCCGGGCTTGTCTC
CCTTCCCTTCCCGGTATCGGTTCATGGATTCGGTTAGATGGGAAACCGCCATCAGTACCAGGTCGTAATC
CCACACACTGGCCATGCCGGCCGGCCCTGCGGAAACCTCTACGTGCCCGTCTGGAAGCTCGTAGCGGATC
ACCTCGCCAGCTCGTCGGTCACGCTTCGACAGACGGAAAACGGCCACGTCCATGATGCTGCGACTATCGC
GGGTGCCCACGTCATAGAGCATCGGAACGAAAAAATCTGGTTGCTCGTCGCCCTTGGGCGGCTTCCTAAT
CGACGGCGCACCGGCTGCCGGCGGTTGCCGGGATTCTTTGCGGATTCGATCAGCGGCCGCTTGCCACGAT
TCACCGGGGCGTGCTTCTGCCTCGATGCGTTGCCGCTGGGCGGCCTGCGCGGCCTTCAACTTCTCCACCA
GGTCATCACCCAGCGCCGCGCCGATTTGTACCGGGCCGGATGGTTTGCGACCGCTCACGCCGATTCCTCG
GGCTTGGGGGTTCCAGTGCCATTGCAGGGCCGGCAGACAACCCAGCCGCTTACGCCTGGCCAACCGCCCG
TTCCTCCACACATGGGGCATTCCACGGCGTCGGTGCCTGGTTGTTCTTGATTTTCCATGCCGCCTCCTTT
AGCCGCTAAAATTCATCTACTCATTTATTCATTTGCTCATTTACTCTGGTAGCTGCGCGATGTATTCAGA
TAGCAGCTCGGTAATGGTCTTGCCTTGGCGTACCGCGTACATCTTCAGCTTGGTGTGATCCTCCGCCGGC
AACTGAAAGTTGACCCGCTTCATGGCTGGCGTGTCTGCCAGGCTGGCCAACGTTGCAGCCTTGCTGCTGC
GTGCGCTCGGACGGCCGGCACTTAGCGTGTTTGTGCTTTTGCTCATTTTCTCTTTACCTCATTAACTCAA
ATGAGTTTTGATTTAATTTCAGCGGCCAGCGCCTGGACCTCGCGGGCAGCGTCGCCCTCGGGTTCTGATT
CAAGAACGGTTGTGCCGGCGGCGGCAGTGCCTGGGTAGCTCACGCGCTGCGTGATACGGGACTCAAGAAT
GGGCAGCTCGTACCCGGCCAGCGCCTCGGCAACCTCACCGCCGATGCGCGTGCCTTTGATCGCCCGCGAC
ACGACAAAGGCCGCTTGTAGCCTTCCATCCGTGACCTCAATGCGCTGCTTAACCAGCTCCACCAGGTCGG
CGGTGGCCCATATGTCGTAAGGGCTTGGCTGCACCGGAATCAGCACGAAGTCGGCTGCCTTGATCGCGGA
CACAGCCAAGTCCGCCGCCTGGGGCGCTCCGTCGATCACTACGAAGTCGCGCCGGCCGATGGCCTTCACG
TCGCGGTCAATCGTCGGGCGGTCGATGCCGACAACGGTTAGCGGTTGATCTTCCCGCACGGCCGCCCAAT
CGCGGGCACTGCCCTGGGGATCGGAATCGACTAACAGAACATCGGCCCCGGCGAGTTGCAGGGCGCGGGC
TAGATGGGTTGCGATGGTCGTCTTGCCTGACCCGCCTTTCTGGTTAAGTACAGCGATAACCTTCATGCGT
TCCCCTTGCGTATTTGTTTATTTACTCATCGCATCATATACGCAGCGACCGCATGACGCAAGCTGTTTTA
CTCAAATACACATCACCTTTTTAGACGGCGGCGCTCGGTTTCTTCAGCGGCCAAGCTGGCCGGCCAGGCC
GCCAGCTTGGCATCAGACAAACCGGCCAGGATTTCATGCAGCCGCACGGTTGAGACGTGCGCGGGCGGCT
CGAACACGTACCCGGCCGCGATCATCTCCGCCTCGATCTCTTCGGTAATGAAAAACGGTTCGTCCTGGCC
GTCCTGGTGCGGTTTCATGCTTGTTCCTCTTGGCGTTCATTCTCGGCGGCCGCCAGGGCGTCGGCCTCGG
TCAATGCGTCCTCACGGAAGGCACCGCGCCGCCTGGCCTCGGTGGGCGTCACTTCCTCGCTGCGCTCAAG
TGCGCGGTACAGGGTCGAGCGATGCACGCCAAGCAGTGCAGCCGCCTCTTTCACGGTGCGGCCTTCCTGG
TCGATCAGCTCGCGGGCGTGCGCGATCTGTGCCGGGGTGAGGGTAGGGCGGGGGCCAAACTTCACGCCTC
GGGCCTTGGCGGCCTCGCGCCCGCTCCGGGTGCGGTCGATGATTAGGGAACGCTCGAACTCGGCAATGCC
GGCGAACACGGTCAACACCATGCGGCCGGCCGGCGTGGTGGTGTCGGCCCACGGCTCTGCCAGGCTACGC
AGGCCCGCGCCGGCCTCCTGGATGCGCTCGGCAATGTCCAGTAGGTCGCGGGTGCTGCGGGCCAGGCGGT
CTAGCCTGGTCACTGTCACAACGTCGCCAGGGCGTAGGTGGTCAAGCATCCTGGCCAGCTCCGGGCGGTC
GCGCCTGGTGCCGGTGATCTTCTCGGAAAACAGCTTGGTGCAGCCGGCCGCGTGCAGTTCGGCCCGTTGG
TTGGTCAAGTCCTGGTCGTCGGTGCTGACGCGGGCATAGCCCAGCAGGCCAGCGGCGGCGCTCTTGTTCA
TGGCGTAATGTCTCCGGTTCTAGTCGCAAGTATTCTACTTTATGCGACTAAAACACGCGACAAGAAAACG
CCAGGAAAAGGGCAGGGCGGCAGCCTGTCGCGTAACTTAGGACTTGTGCGACATGTCGTTTTCAGAAGAC
GGCTGCACTGAACGTCAGAAGCCGACTGCACTATAGCAGCGGAGGGGTTGGATCAAAGTACTTTAAAGTA
CTTTAAAGTACTTTAAAGTACTTTGATCCCGAGGGGAACCCTGTGGTTGGCATGCACATACAAATGGACG
AACGGATAAACCTTTTCACGCCCTTTTAAATATCCGATTATTCTAATAAACGCTCTTTTCTCTTAGGTTT
ACCCGCCAATATATCCTGTCAAACACTGATAGTTTAAACTGAAGGCGGGAAACGACAATCTGATCCAAGC
TCAAGCTGCTCTAGCCAATACGCAAACCGCCTCTCCCCGCGCGTTGGCCGATTCATTAATGCAGCTGGCA
CGACAGGTTTCCCGACTGGAAAGCGGGCAGTGAGCGCAACGCAATTAATGTGAGTTAGCTCACTCATTAG
GCACCCCAGGCTTTACACTTTATGCTTCCGGCTCGTATGTTGTGTGGAATTGTGAGCGGATAACAATTTC
ACACAGGAAACAGCTATGACATGATTACGAATTCGAGCTCGG
Features (pLannotate 1.2.2; 31 found; start..end, strand, type, name):
    669..693     +  protein_bind   attB1: mutant version of attB; recombination site for the Gateway® BP reaction BP Clonase™
    696..3047    +  CDS            COG3: COG3_ARATH - Experimental evidence at protein level: Swiss-Prot protein existence level 1. Acts as component of the peripheral membrane COG complex that is involved in intra-Golgi protein trafficking (PubMed:27448097). Involved in pollen tube growth by modulating Golgi morphology and vesicle trafficking homeostasis leading to the deposition of cell wall components and proteins at the pollen tube tip (PubMed:27448097). Required for sporophytic development (PubMed:27448097). From Arabidopsis thaliana (Mouse-ear cress).
   3049..3073    -  protein_bind   attB2: mutant version of attB; recombination site for the Gateway® BP reaction BP Clonase™
   3126..3779    +  CDS            mKO&kappa;: mKO&kappa; is a basic (constitutively fluorescent) orange fluorescent protein published in 2008, derived from Verrillofungia concinna. It has low acid sensitivity.
   3854..4013    +  polyA_signal   CaMV poly(A) signal (fragment): cauliflower mosaic virus polyadenylation signal
   4014..4033    +  misc_feature   MCS (fragment): pUC18/19 multiple cloning site
   4054..4072    -  promoter       SP6 promoter: promoter for bacteriophage SP6 RNA polymerase
   4141..4159    -  promoter       T7 promoter: promoter for bacteriophage T7 RNA polymerase
   4162..4319    +  CDS            lacZα (fragment): LacZα fragment of β-galactosidase; lacZ fragment
   4340..4523    +  promoter       NOS promoter: nopaline synthase promoter NOS promoter
   4524..5345    +  CDS            KanR: fusion between an N-terminal peptide of nopaline synthase and Tn5 aminoglycoside phosphotransferase; nos-nptII; confers resistance to kanamycin
   5366..5524    +  CDS            ble (fragment): BLE_KLEPN - Experimental evidence at protein level: Swiss-Prot protein existence level 1. Binding protein with a strong affinity to the bleomycin family of antibiotics. Binds to CL990; an antimitotic-antibiotic compound. From Klebsiella pneumoniae.
   5521..5946    +  CDS            nos (fragment): DHNO_AGRT7 - Protein inferred from homology: Swiss-Prot protein existence level 3. From Agrobacterium tumefaciens (strain T37).
   5970..6222    +  terminator     NOS terminator: nopaline synthase terminator and poly(A) signal
   6315..6339    -  misc_feature   LB T-DNA repeat: left border repeat from nopaline C58 T-DNA
   6598..6621    +  promoter       Pc promoter (fragment): intI1 (promoter lies within the coding sequence); class 1 integron promoter
   6797..6853    +  CDS            GmR (fragment): gentamycin acetyltransferase; aacC1; confers resistance to gentamycin
   6864..7651    +  CDS            SmR (fragment): aminoglycoside adenylyltransferase (Murphy, 1985); aadA; confers resistance to spectinomycin and streptomycin
   7897..8485    +  rep_origin     ori: high-copy-number ColE1/pMB1/pBR322/pUC origin of replication
   8671..8811    -  misc_feature   bom: basis of mobility region from pBR322
   8913..8952    -  CDS            rop (fragment): Rop protein, which maintains plasmids at low copy number; rop
   9155..9349    -  rep_origin     pVS1 oriV: origin of replication for the Pseudomonas plasmid pVS1 (Heeb et al., 2000)
   9415..10488   -  CDS            pVS1 RepA: replication protein from the Pseudomonas plasmid pVS1 (Heeb et al., 2000)
  10917..11546   -  CDS            pVS1 StaA: stability protein from the Pseudomonas plasmid pVS1 (Heeb et al., 2000)
  12106..12507   -  CDS            Y4CG_SINFN (fragment): Protein inferred from homology: Swiss-Prot protein existence level 3. From Sinorhizobium fredii (strain NBRC 101917 / NGR234).
  12877..12901   -  misc_feature   RB T-DNA repeat: right border repeat from nopaline C58 T-DNA
  12965..13053   +  CDS            lacI (fragment): lac repressor; lacI; The lac repressor binds to the lac operator to inhibit transcription in E. coli. This inhibition can be relieved by adding lactose or isopropyl-β-D-thiogalactopyranoside (IPTG).
  13066..13087   +  protein_bind   CAP binding site: CAP binding activates transcription in the presence of cAMP. E. coli catabolite activator protein
  13102..13132   +  promoter       lac promoter: promoter for the E. coli lac operon
  13136..13158   +  protein_bind   lac operator (fragment): The lac repressor binds to the lac operator to inhibit transcription in E. coli. This inhibition can be relieved by adding lactose or isopropyl-β-D-thiogalactopyranoside (IPTG). lac repressor encoded by lacI
  13189..6       +  misc_feature   MCS (fragment) (across the origin): pUC18/19 multiple cloning site
