[The description below was written by a language model from this plasmid's Addgene catalogue record and pLannotate feature annotations shown in this document.]
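Description:
pUBC(k)-AT1G73430-mKOk is a 13.2 kb binary T-DNA plasmid for plant expression, made by Gateway recombination of the Arabidopsis thaliana AT1G73430.1 coding sequence into the destination vector pUBC(k)-DEST-mKOk. It has two replication systems. A high-copy ColE1/pUC-type origin, with the pBR322 bom region, supports propagation in E. coli. The pVS1 oriV with its RepA and StaA genes supports replication and stable maintenance in Agrobacterium. Bacterial selection uses spectinomycin, conferred by the aadA (SmR) gene. Nopaline-type right and left border repeats mark the segment that is transferred into plant cells.

Within the T-DNA, the insert lies between attB1 and attB2 sites. The annotation identifies it as COG3, a subunit of the conserved oligomeric Golgi complex involved in intra-Golgi trafficking. It is followed in the same orientation by mKOκ, a constitutively fluorescent orange protein, so the arrangement indicates a C-terminal fusion through the attB2 linker. A CaMV poly(A) signal fragment terminates the cassette. The feature table annotates no plant promoter in the roughly 660 nt upstream of attB1. The "UBC" in the backbone name may refer to a ubiquitin-type promoter, but the record does not state this. A second cassette carries a NOS promoter driving nptII, with a NOS terminator, and gives kanamycin selection of transformed plant tissue, which fits the "(k)" in the name. Remnants of lacZα, the lac promoter and MCS sequences are left over from the backbone.

The stated purpose is expression of the mKOκ-tagged protein in plants, which would allow its subcellular localisation to be imaged. The associated study concerns proteins at the chloroplast envelope–thylakoid interface.
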