Addgene plasmid #224835: pUBC(k)-AT1G73430-mKOk
Purpose: Plasmid for expression of AT1G73430.1 coding sequence tagged with mKOk in plants
Depositing lab: Rebecca Roston. Depositing organization: University of Nebraska at Lincoln. Publication: Lipid Metabolism and Contact Site Homologs Are Enriched at the Chloroplast Envelope-Thylakoid Interface. LaBrant EW, Smith CN, Torres-Gerena AD, Ishimwe J, Huang F, Tullis A, Litterer L, Modi B, Naldrett MJ, Altartouri B, Roston RL. bioRxiv 2025.06.20.660776; doi: https://doi.org/10.1101/2025.06.20.660776.
Backbone
  Vector backbone: pUBC(k)-DEST-mKOk
  Vector type: Plant Expression
Growth in bacteria
  Bacterial resistance: Spectinomycin, 50 μg/mL
  Growth temperature: 37°C
  Growth strain: DH5alpha
  Copy number: High Copy
Gene/Insert
  Gene/Insert name: AT1G73430.1
  Species: A. thaliana (mustard weed)
  Entrez Gene: AT1G73430 (a.k.a. T9L24.37, T9L24_37)
  Cloning method: Gateway Cloning
Terms and licenses: Academic/Nonprofit Terms; Industry Terms: Not Available to Industry
Depositor comments: Please visit https://doi.org/10.1101/2025.06.20.660776 for bioRxiv preprint.
How to cite: pUBC(k)-AT1G73430-mKOk was a gift from Rebecca Roston (Addgene plasmid # 224835 ; http://n2t.net/addgene:224835 ; RRID:Addgene_224835)
